Addgene plasmid #78636: pBW101ParsR-gfp
Purpose: pSB3K3 carrying J101-rbs32-arsR-t-ParsR-30gfp-t
Depositing lab: Baojun Wang. Depositing organization: University of Edinburgh. Publication: Engineering modular and tunable genetic amplifiers for scaling transcriptional signals in cascaded gene networks. Wang B, Barahona M, Buck M. Nucleic Acids Res. 2014 Aug;42(14):9484-92. doi: 10.1093/nar/gku593. Epub 2014 Jul 16. PubMed 25030903.
Backbone
  Vector backbone: pSB3K3
  Backbone manufacturer: BioBrick vector, IGEM registry
  Vector type: Synthetic Biology
Growth in bacteria
  Bacterial resistance: Kanamycin, 50 μg/mL
  Growth temperature: 37°C
  Growth strain: DH5alpha
  Copy number: Low Copy
Gene/Insert
  Gene/Insert name: J101-rbs32-arsR-t-ParsR-30gfp-t
  Species: Synthetic
  Promoter: see insert
  Cloning method: Unknown
  Sequencing primers: 5′ pBRforEco; 3′ RNAde-BB-2R
Terms and licenses: Academic/Nonprofit Terms; Industry Terms: Not Available to Industry
How to cite: pBW101ParsR-gfp was a gift from Baojun Wang (Addgene plasmid # 78636 ; http://n2t.net/addgene:78636 ; RRID:Addgene_78636)
