[The description below was written by a language model from this plasmid's Addgene catalogue record.]
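Description:
pBW101ParsR-gfp is a synthetic-biology plasmid built on pSB3K3, a BioBrick-format vector from the iGEM registry that is maintained in E. coli at low copy number under kanamycin selection. The record does not include a feature table, so the origin of replication and the exact boundaries of the parts are not itemised; the architecture can only be read from the insert name, J101-rbs32-arsR-t-ParsR-30gfp-t.

That name describes two transcription units arranged in series. In the first, a promoter abbreviated J101 (most likely a member of the registry's constitutive Anderson promoter family, although the record does not spell this out) drives the arsenic-responsive repressor gene arsR through a ribosome binding site labelled rbs32, followed by a terminator. In the second, the ArsR-regulated promoter ParsR controls a gfp reporter translated from a ribosome binding site labelled 30, again closed by a terminator. ArsR normally binds its cognate promoter and represses transcription, and is released in the presence of arsenic species, so the circuit should behave as an arsenic-inducible fluorescent sensor in which the constitutive promoter and RBS strength set the repressor level and hence the basal output and sensitivity.

The associated work concerns modular, tunable genetic amplifiers for scaling transcriptional signals in cascaded gene networks, which suggests this construct serves as a sensor module whose direct GFP readout characterises the ParsR input signal, for example as a reference against amplified versions of the same sensor. The insert is listed as synthetic, and the cloning method is not recorded.
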