>Addgene plasmid #78636 | pBW101ParsR-gfp | depositor partial sequence | sequence record 146745 | backbone
TACTAGTAGCGGCCGCTGCAGTCCGGCAAAAAAACGGGCAAGGTGTCACCACCCTGCCCTTTTTCTTTAA
AACCGAAAAGATTACTTCGCGTTATGCAGGCTTCCTCGCTCACTGACTCGCTGCGCTCGGTCGTTCGGCT
GCGGCGAGCGGTATCAGCTCACTCAAAGGCGGTAATCTCGAGTCCCGTCAAGTCAGCGTAATGCTCTGCC
AGTGTTACAACCAATTAACCAATTCTGATTAGAAAAACTCATCGAGCATCAAATGAAACTGCAATTTATT
CATATCAGGATTATCAATACCATATTTTTGAAAAAGCCGTTTCTGTAATGAAGGAGAAAACTCACCGAGG
CAGTTCCATAGGATGGCAAGATCCTGGTATCGGTCTGCGATTCCGACTCGTCCAACATCAATACAACCTA
TTAATTTCCCCTCGTCAAAAATAAGGTTATCAAGTGAGAAATCACCATGAGTGACGACTGAATCCGGTGA
GAATGGCAAAAGCTTATGCATTTCTTTCCAGACTTGTTCAACAGGCCAGCCATTACGCTCGTCATCAAAA
TCACTCGCATCAACCAAACCGTTATTCATTCGTGATTGCGCCTGAGCGAGACGAAATACGCGATCGCTGT
TAAAAGGACAATTACAAACAGGAATCGAATGCAACCGGCGCAGGAACACTGCCAGCGCATCAACAATATT
TTCACCTGAATCAGGATATTCTTCTAATACCTGGAATGCTGTTTTCCCGGGGATCGCAGTGGTGAGTAAC
CATGCATCATCAGGAGTACGGATAAAATGCTTGATGGTCGGAAGAGGCATAAATTCCGTCAGCCAGTTTA
GTCTGACCATCTCATCTGTAACATCATTGGCAACGCTACCTTTGCCATGTTTCAGAAACAACTCTGGCGC
ATCGGGCTTCCCATACAATCGATAGATTGTCGCACCTGATTGCCCGACATTATCGCGAGCCCATTTATAC
CCATATAAATCAGCATCCATGTTGGAATTTAATCGCGGCCTCGAGCAAGACGTTTCCCGTTGAATATGGC
TCATAACACCCCTTGTATTACTGTTTATGTAAGCAGACAGTTTTATTGTTCATGATGATATATTTTTATC
TTGTGCAATGTAACATCAGAGATTTTGAGACACAACGTGGCTTTGTTGAATAAATCGAACTTTTGCTGAG
TTGAAGGATCAGATCACGCATCTTCCCGACAACGCAGACCGTTCCGTGGCAAAGCAAAAGTTCAAAATCA
CCAACTGGTCCACCTACAACAAAGCTCTCATCAACCGTGGCTCCCTCACTTTCTGGCTGGATGATGGGGC
GATTCAGGCCTGGTATGAGTCAGCAACACCTTCTTCACGAGGCAGACCTCAGCGCTAGCGGAGTGTATAC
TGGCTTACTATGTTGGCACTGATGAGGGTGTCAGTGAAGTGCTTCATGTGGCAGGAGAAAAAAGGCTGCA
CCGGTGCGTCAGCAGAATATGTGATACAGGATATATTCCGCTTCCTCGCTCACTGACTCGCTACGCTCGG
TCGTTCGACTGCGGCGAGCGGAAATGGCTTACGAACGGGGCGGAGATTTCCTGGAAGATGCCAGGAAGAT
ACTTAACAGGGAAGTGAGAGGGCCGCGGCAAAGCCGTTTTTCCATAGGCTCCGCCCCCCTGACAAGCATC
ACGAAATCTGACGCTCAAATCAGTGGTGGCGAAACCCGACAGGACTATAAAGATACCAGGCGTTTCCCCT
GGCGGCTCCCTCGTGCGCTCTCCTGTTCCTGCCTTTCGGTTTACCGGTGTCATTCCGCTGTTATGGCCGC
GTTTGTCTCATTCCACGCCTGACACTCAGTTCCGGGTAGGCAGTTCGCTCCAAGCTGGACTGTATGCACG
AACCCCCCGTTCAGTCCGACCGCTGCGCCTTATCCGGTAACTATCGTCTTGAGTCCAACCCGGAAAGACA
TGCAAAAGCACCACTGGCAGCAGCCACTGGTAATTGATTTAGAGGAGTTAGTCTTGAAGTCATGCGCCGG
TTAAGGCTAAACTGAAAGGACAAGTTTTGGTGACTGCGCTCCTCCAAGCCAGTTACCTCGGTTCAAAGAG
TTGGTAGCTCAGAGAACCTTCGAAAAACCGCCCTGCAAGGCGGTTTTTTCGTTTTCAGAGCAAGAGATTA
CGCGCAGACCAAAACGATCTCAAGAAGATCATCTTATTAAGGGGTCTGACGCTCAGTGGAACGAAAACTC
ACGTTAAGGGATTTTGGTCATGAGATTATCAAAAAGGATCTTCACCTAGATCCTTTTAAATTAAAAATGA
AGTTTTAAATCAATCTAAAGTATATATGAGTAAACTTGGTCTGACAGTTACCAATGCTTAATCAGTGAGG
CACCTATCTCAGCGATCTGTCTATTTCGTTCATCCATAGTTGCCTGACTCCCCGTCGTGTAGATAACTAC
GATACGGGAGGGCTTACCATCTGGCCCCAGTGCTGCAATGATACCGCGAGACCCACGCTCACCGGCTCCA
GATTTATCAGCAATAAACCAGCCAGCCGGAAGGGCCGAGCGCAGAAGTGGTCCTGCAACTTTATCCGCCT
CCATCCAGTCTATTCCATGGTGCCACCTGACGTCTAAGAAACCATTATTATCATGACATTAACCTATAAA
AATAGGCGTATCACGAGGCAGAATTTCAGATAAAAAAAATCCTTAGCTTTCGCTAAGGATGATTTCTGGA
ATTCGCGGCCGCTTCTAGAG
