>Addgene plasmid #78636 | pBW101ParsR-gfp | depositor partial sequence | sequence record 146746 | gfp
ATGCGTAAAGGAGAAGAACTTTTCACTGGAGTTGTCCCAATTCTTGTTGAATTAGATGGTGATGTTAATG
GGCACAAATTTTCTGTCAGTGGAGAGGGTGAAGGTGATGCAACATACGGAAAACTTACCCTTAAATTTAT
TTGCACTACTGGAAAACTACCTGTTCCATGGCCAACACTTGTCACTACTTTCGGTTATGGTGTTCAATGC
TTTGCGAGATACCCAGATCATATGAAACAGCATGACTTTTTCAAGAGTGCCATGCCCGAAGGTTATGTAC
AGGAAAGAACTATATTTTTCAAAGATGACGGGAACTACAAGACACGTGCTGAAGTCAAGTTTGAAGGTGA
TACCCTTGTTAATAGAATCGAGTTAAAAGGTATTGATTTTAAAGAAGATGGAAACATTCTTGGACACAAA
TTGGAATACAACTATAACTCACACAATGTATACATCATGGCAGACAAACAAAAGAATGGAATCAAAGTTA
ACTTCAAAATTAGACACAACATTGAAGATGGAAGCGTTCAACTAGCAGACCATTATCAACAAAATACTCC
AATTGGCGATGGCCCTGTCCTTTTACCAGACAACCATTACCTGTCCACACAATCTGCCCTTTCGAAAGAT
CCCAACGAAAAGAGAGACCACATGGTCCTTCTTGAGTTTGTAACAGCTGCTGGGATTACACATGGCATGG
ATGAACTATACAAATAATAA
