>Addgene plasmid #78636 | pBW101ParsR-gfp | depositor partial sequence | sequence record 146780 | PJ101-rbs32- arsRB0015-ParsR
TTTACAGCTAGCTCAGTCCTTGGTATTATGCTAGCTCCTAGGGTCACACAGGAAAGTACCATATGTCATT
TCTGTTACCCATCCAATTGTTCAAAATTCTTGCTGATGAAACCCGTCTGGGCATCGTTTTACTGCTCAGC
GAACTGGGAGAGTTATGCGTCTGCGATCTCTGCACTGCTCTCGACCAGTCGCAGCCCAAGATCTCCCGCC
ACCTGGCATTGCTGCGTGAAAGCGGGCTATTGCTGGACCGCAAGCAAGGTAAGTGGGTTCATTACCGCTT
ATCACCGCATATTCCAGCATGGGCGGCGAAAATTATTGATGAGGCCTGGCGATGTGAACAGGAAAAGGTT
CAGGCGATTGTCCGCAACCTGGCTCGACAAAACTGTTCCGGGGACAGTAAGAACATTTGCAGTTAAAAAT
TTAGCTAAACACACATGAATTTTCAGATGTGTTTTATCCGGGTACTAGAGCCAGGCATCAAATAAAACGA
AAGGCTCAGTCGAAAGACTGGGCCTTTCGTTTTATCTGTTGTTTGTCGGTGAACGCTCTCTACTAGAGTC
ACACTGGCTCACCTTCGGGTGGGCCTTTCTGCGTTTATATACTAGAGCCAACTCAAAATTCACACCTATT
ACCTTCCTCTGCACTTACACATTCGTTAAGTCATATATGTTTTTGACTTATCCGCTTCGAAGAGAGACAC
TACCTGCAA
