>Addgene plasmid #78636 | pBW101ParsR-gfp | addgene partial sequence | sequence record 154125 | GFPfusionREV 5'-CTCCACTGACAGAAAATTTG-3'
ACTCCAGTGAAAAGTTCTTCTCCTTTACGCATCTAGTATTTCTCCTCTTTAATCTCTAGTATTGCAGGTA
GTGTCTCTCTTCGAAGCGGATAAGTCAAAAACATATATGACTTAACGAATGTGTAAGTGCAGAGGAAGGT
AATAGGTGTGAATTTTGAGTTGGCTCTAGTATATAAACGCAGAAAGGCCCACCCGAAGGTGAGCCAGTGT
GACTCTAGTAGAGAGCGTTCACCGACAAACAACAGATAAAACGAAAGGCCCAGTCTTTCGACTGAGCCTT
TCGTTTTATTTGATGCCTGGCTCTAGTACCCGGATAAAACACATCTGAAAATTCATGTGTGTTTAGCTAA
ATTTTTAACTGCAAATGTTCTTACTGTCCCCGGAACAGTTTTGTCGAGCCAGGTTGCGGACAATCGCCTG
AACCTTTTCCTGTTCACATCGCCAGGCCTCATCAATAATTTTCGCCGCCCATGCTGGAATATGCGGTGAT
AAGCGGTAATGAACCCACTTACCTTGCTTGCGGTCCAGCAATAGCCCGCTTTCACGCAGCAATGCCAGGT
GGCGGGAGATCTTGGGCTGCGACTGGTCGAGAGCAGTGCAGAGATCGCAGACGCATAACNCTCCCAGTTC
GCTGAGCAGTAAAACGATGCCCAGACGGGTTTCATCAGCAAGAATTTTGAACAATTGGATGGGTAACAGA
AATGACATATGGTACTTTCCTGTGTGACCCTAGGAGCTAGCATAA
