>Addgene plasmid #78636 | pBW101ParsR-gfp | addgene partial sequence | sequence record 154126 | KanR2-F 5'-GAACTGCCTCGGTGAGTTTT-3'
AAATATGGTATTGATAATCCTGATATGAATAAATTGCAGTTTCATTTGATGCTCGATGAGTTTTTCTAAT
CAGAATTGGTTAATTGGTTGTAACACTGGCAGAGCATTACGCTGACTTGACGGGACTCGAGATTACCGCC
TTTGAGTGAGCTGATACCGCTCGCCGCAGCCGAACGACCGAGCGCAGCGAGTCAGTGAGCGAGGAAGCCT
GCATAACGCGAAGTAATCTTTTCGGTTTTAAAGAAAAAGGGCAGGGTGGTGACACCTTGCCCTTTTTTGC
CGGACTGCAGCGGCCGCTACTAGTATATAAACGCAGAAAGGCCCACCCGAAGGTGAGCCAGTGTGACTCT
AGTAGAGAGCGTTCACCGACAAACAACAGATAAAACGAAAGGCCCAGTCTTTCGACTGAGCCTTTCGTTT
TATTTGATGCCTGGCTCTAGTATTATTATTTGTATAGTTCATCCATGCCATGTGTAATCCCAGCAGCTGT
TACAAACTCAAGAAGGACCATGTGGTCTCTCTTTTCGTTGGGATCTTTCGAAAGGGCAGATTGTGTGGAC
AGGTAATGGTTGTCTGGTAAAAGGACAGGGCCATCGCCAATTGGAGTATTTTGTTGATAATGGTCTGCTA
GTTGAACGCTTCCATCTTCAATGTTGTGTCTAATTTTGAAGTTAACTTTGATTCCATTCTTTTGTTTGTC
TGCCATGATGTATACATTGTGTGAGTTATAGTTGTATTCCAATTTGTGTCCAAGAATGTTTCCATCTTCT
TTAAAATCAATACCTTTTAACTCGATTCTATTAACAAGGGTATCACCTTCAAACTTGACTTCAGCACGTG
TCTTGTAGTTCCCGTCATCTTTGAAAAATATAGTTCTTTCCTGTACATAACC
